Addgene plasmid #107240: pRecLV105 MEF2C
Purpose: A lentiviral vector for expression in mammalian cells encoding MEF2C insert
Depositing lab: Alex Kentsis. Depositing organization: Memorial Sloan-Kettering Cancer Center. Publication: MEF2C Phosphorylation Is Required for Chemotherapy Resistance in Acute Myeloid Leukemia. Brown FC, Still E, Koche RP, Yim CY, Takao S, Cifani P, Reed C, Gunasekera S, Ficarro SB, Romanienko P, Mark W, McCarthy C, de Stanchina E, Gonen M, Seshan V, Bhola P, O'Donnell C, Spitzer B, Stutzke C, Lavallee VP, Hebert J, Krivtsov AV, Melnick A, Paietta EM, Tallman MS, Letai A, Sauvageau G, Pouliot G, Levine R, Marto JA, Armstrong SA, Kentsis A. Cancer Discov. 2018 Apr;8(4):478-497. doi: 10.1158/2159-8290.CD-17-1271. Epub 2018 Feb 5. PubMed 29431698.
Backbone
  Vector backbone: pRecLV105
  Backbone manufacturer: Amy Eisenberg
  Vector type: Mammalian Expression, Retroviral
  Selectable markers: Puromycin
Growth in bacteria
  Bacterial resistance: Ampicillin, 100 μg/mL
  Growth temperature: 37°C
  Growth strain: NEB Stable
  Copy number: High Copy
Gene/Insert
  Gene/Insert name: MEF2C
Terms and licenses: Academic/Nonprofit Terms; Industry Terms: Not Available to Industry
Depositor comments: Please visit https://www.biorxiv.org/content/early/2017/02/09/107201 for bioRxiv preprint.
How to cite: pRecLV105 MEF2C was a gift from Alex Kentsis (Addgene plasmid # 107240 ; http://n2t.net/addgene:107240 ; RRID:Addgene_107240)
