[The description below was written by a language model from this plasmid's Addgene catalogue record and pLannotate feature annotations shown in this document.]
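Description:
pRecLV105 MEF2C is a third-generation-style, self-inactivating HIV-1 lentiviral transfer plasmid for expressing human MEF2C in mammalian cells. The catalogue lists the vector type as mammalian expression/retroviral, while the stated purpose and the annotated elements identify it as lentiviral. In bacteria it is maintained through a high-copy ColE1/pUC-type origin with ampicillin selection (AmpR). The backbone also carries an f1 origin, an SV40 origin, and remnants of a lac/lacZα cloning region flanked by T7 and T3 promoters.

The viral genome is transcribed from an RSV promoter fused to a truncated 5' LTR, which makes genomic RNA production in packaging cells Tat-independent. This is followed by the Ψ packaging signal with a partial gag sequence, and by the Rev response element for Rev-dependent nuclear export. A U6 promoter is annotated next, with no downstream small-RNA cassette called in the table. The CMV enhancer/promoter then drives the MEF2C coding sequence, which is flanked by attB1 and attB2 sites, indicating that the insert was introduced by Gateway recombination. No epitope tag or reporter is annotated.

Downstream lie a cPPT/CTS element, which aids nuclear import of the preintegration complex, and an hPGK promoter driving puromycin N-acetyltransferase for selecting transduced cells. The ΔU3 3' LTR and an SV40 polyadenylation signal close the cassette. No WPRE is annotated.

The depositor's sequence (9,467 nt) and the repository's sequencing result (9,377 nt) have essentially the same feature layout, differing by about 90 nt mostly in the backbone near the bacterial origin. The associated publication concerns MEF2C phosphorylation and chemotherapy resistance in acute myeloid leukemia, consistent with use for stable MEF2C expression.
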