Features (pLannotate 1.2.2; 31 found; start..end, strand, type, name):
     93..210     +  misc_feature   cPPT/CTS: central polypurine tract and central termination sequence of HIV-1
    259..769     +  promoter       hPGK promoter: human phosphoglycerate kinase 1 promoter
    791..1390    +  CDS            PuroR (fragment): puromycin N-acetyltransferase; pac from Streptomyces; confers resistance to puromycin
   1447..1527    +  CDS            nef (fragment): NEF_HV1Z2 - Experimental evidence at protein level: Swiss-Prot protein existence level 1. Extracellular Nef protein targets CD4(+) T-lymphocytes for apoptosis by interacting with CXCR4 surface receptors. From Human immunodeficiency virus type 1 group M subtype D (isolate Z2/CDC-Z34) (HIV-1).
   1529..1762    +  LTR            3' LTR (ΔU3): self-inactivating 3' long terminal repeat (LTR) from HIV-1
   1834..1955    +  polyA_signal   SV40 poly(A) signal: SV40 polyadenylation signal
   1995..2130    +  rep_origin     SV40 ori: SV40 origin of replication
   2151..2169    -  promoter       T7 promoter: promoter for bacteriophage T7 RNA polymerase
   2177..2332    +  CDS            lacZα (fragment): LacZα fragment of β-galactosidase; lacZ fragment
   2337..2765    +  rep_origin     f1 ori (sequence partly withheld): f1 bacteriophage origin of replication; arrow indicates direction of (+) strand synthesis
   2818..2922    +  promoter       AmpR promoter: bla
   2923..3783    +  CDS            AmpR: β-lactamase; bla; confers resistance to ampicillin, carbenicillin, and related antibiotics
   3954..4542    +  rep_origin     ori: high-copy-number ColE1/pMB1/pBR322/pUC origin of replication
   4731..4803    +  rep_origin     RSF ori (fragment): Plasmids containing the RSF 1030 origin of replication can be propagated in E. coli cells that contain additional plasmids with compatible origins.
   4805..4897    +  CDS            lacI (fragment): lac repressor; lacI; The lac repressor binds to the lac operator to inhibit transcription in E. coli. This inhibition can be relieved by adding lactose or isopropyl-β-D-thiogalactopyranoside (IPTG).
   4909..4929    +  protein_bind   CAP binding site: CAP binding activates transcription in the presence of cAMP. E. coli catabolite activator protein
   4944..4974    +  promoter       lac promoter: promoter for the E. coli lac operon
   4982..4998    +  protein_bind   lac operator: The lac repressor binds to the lac operator to inhibit transcription in E. coli. This inhibition can be relieved by adding lactose or isopropyl-β-D-thiogalactopyranoside (IPTG). lac repressor encoded by lacI
   5043..5061    +  promoter       T3 promoter: promoter for bacteriophage T3 RNA polymerase
   5089..5315    +  promoter       RSV promoter: Rous sarcoma virus enhancer/promoter
   5316..5496    +  LTR            5' LTR (truncated): truncated 5' long terminal repeat (LTR) from HIV-1
   5543..5668    +  misc_feature   HIV-1 Ψ: packaging signal of human immunodeficiency virus type 1
   5652..6015    +  CDS            HIV-1 gag (fragment): gag protein from human immunodeficiency virus 1; gag
   6161..6394    +  misc_feature   RRE: The Rev response element (RRE) of HIV-1 allows for Rev-dependent mRNA export from the nucleus to the cytoplasm.
   6771..6871    +  CDS            Rev (fragment): human immunodeficiency virus 1 (HIV-1) Rev protein; rev; enhances nuclear export of unspliced and incompletely spliced viral mRNAs
   6921..7161    +  promoter       U6 promoter: RNA polymerase III promoter for human U6 snRNA
   7325..7704    +  enhancer       CMV enhancer: human cytomegalovirus immediate early enhancer
   7705..7908    +  promoter       CMV promoter: human cytomegalovirus (CMV) immediate early promoter
   7988..8008    +  protein_bind   attB1: mutant version of attB; core recombination site for the Gateway® BP reaction BP Clonase™
   8029..9447    +  CDS            MEF2C: MEF2C_HUMAN - Experimental evidence at protein level: Swiss-Prot protein existence level 1. Transcription activator which binds specifically to the MEF2 element present in the regulatory regions of many muscle-specific genes. Controls cardiac morphogenesis and myogenesis, and is also involved in vascular development. Enhances transcriptional activation mediated by SOX18. Plays an essential role in hippocampal-dependent learning and memory by suppressing the number of excitatory synapses and thus regulating basal and evoked synaptic transmission. Crucial for normal neuronal development, distrib
   9464..17      -  protein_bind   attB2 (across the origin): mutant version of attB; core recombination site for the Gateway® BP reaction BP Clonase™
>Addgene plasmid #107240 | pRecLV105 MEF2C | depositor full sequence | sequence record 202270 | pRecLV105 MEF2C sequence 9467 bps
TTTCTTGTACAAAGTGGTTGATCGCGTGCATGCGACGTCATAGCTCTCTCCCAATTCTCGACCTCGAGAC
AAATGGCAGTATTCATCCACAATTTTAAAAGAAAAGGGGGGATTGGGGGGTACAGTGCAGGGGAAAGAAT
AGTAGACATAATAGCAACAGACATACAAACTAAAGAATTACAAAAACAAATTACAAAAATTCAAAATTTT
CGGGTTTATTACAGGGACAGCAGAGATCCAGTTTGGCCGCGGCTCGAGGGGGTTGGGGTTGCGCCTTTTC
CAAGGCAGCCCTGGGTTTGCGCAGGGACGCGGCTGCTCTGGGCGTGGTTCCGGGAAACGCAGCGGCGCCG
ACCCTGGGTCTCGCACATTCTTCACGTCCGTTCGCAGCGTCACCCGGATCTTCGCCGCTACCCTTGTGGG
CCCCCCGGCGACGCTTCCTGCTCCGCCCCTAAGTCGGGAAGGTTCCTTGCGGTTCGCGGCGTGCCGGACG
TGACAAACGGAAGCCGCACGTCTCACTAGTACCCTCGCAGACGGACAGCGCCAGGGAGCAATGGCAGCGC
GCCGACCGCGATGGGCTGTGGCCAATAGCGGCTGCTCAGCAGGGCGCGCCGAGAGCAGCGGCCGGGAAGG
GGCGGTGCGGGAGGCGGGGTGTGGGGCGGTAGTGTGGGCCCTGTTCCTGCCCGCGCGGTGTTCCGCATTC
TGCAAGCCTCCGGAGCGCACGTCGGCAGTCGGCTCCCTCGTTGACCGAATCACCGACCTCTCTCCCCAGG
GGGATCCACCGGAGCTTACCATGACCGAGTACAAGCCCACGGTGCGCCTCGCCACCCGCGACGACGTCCC
CAGGGCGGTACGCACCCTCGCCGCCGCGTTCGCCGACTACCCCGCCACGCGCCACACCGTCGATCCGGAC
CGCCACATCGAGCGGGTCACCGAGCTGCAAGAACTCTTCCTCACGCGCGTCGGGCTCGACATCGGCAAGG
TGTGGGTCGCGGACGACGGCGCCGCGGTGGCGGTCTGGACCACGCCGGAGAGCGTCGAAGCGGGGGCGGT
GTTCGCCGAGATCGGCCCGCGCATGGCCGAGTTGAGCGGTTCCCGGCTGGCCGCGCAGCAACAGATGGAA
GGCCTCCTGGCGCCGCACCGGCCCAAGGAGCCCGCGTGGTTCCTGGCCACCGTCGGCGTCTCGCCCGACC
ACCAGGGCAAGGGTCTGGGCAGCGCCGTCGTGCTCCCCGGAGTGGAGGCGGCCGAGCGCGCCGGGGTGCC
CGCCTTCCTGGAGACCTCCGCGCCCCGCAACCTCCCCTTCTACGAGCGGCTCGGCTTCACCGTCACCGCC
GACGTCGAGGTGCCCGAAGGACCGCGCACCTGGTGCATGACCCGCAAGCCCGGTGCCTGACGCCCGCCCC
ACGACCCGCAGCGCCCGACCGAAAGGAGCGCACGACCCCATGCATCGTTAAGAGCTCGGTACCTTTAAGA
CCAATGACTTACAAGGCAGCTGTAGATCTTAGCCACTTTTTAAAAGAAAAGGGGGGACTGGAAGGGCTAA
TTCACTCCCAACGAAGACAAGATCTGCTTTTTGCTTGTACTGGGTCTCTCTGGTTAGACCAGATCTGAGC
CTGGGAGCTCTCTGGCTAACTAGGGAACCCACTGCTTAAGCCTCAATAAAGCTTGCCTTGAGTGCTTCAA
GTAGTGTGTGCCCGTCTGTTGTGTGACTCTGGTAACTAGAGATCCCTCAGACCCTTTTAGTCAGTGTGGA
AAATCTCTAGCAGTAGTAGTTCATGTCATCTTATTATTCAGTATTTATAACTTGCAAAGAAATGAATATC
AGAGAGTGAGAGGAACTTGTTTATTGCAGCTTATAATGGTTACAAATAAAGCAATAGCATCACAAATTTC
ACAAATAAAGCATTTTTTTCACTGCATTCTAGTTGTGGTTTGTCCAAACTCATCAATGTATCTTATCATG
TCTGGCTCTAGCTATCCCGCCCCTAACTCCGCCCATCCCGCCCCTAACTCCGCCCAGTTCCGCCCATTCT
CCGCCCCATGGCTGACTAATTTTTTTTATTTATGCAGAGGCCGAGGCCGCCTCGGCCTCTGAGCTATTCC
AGAAGTAGTGAGGAGGCTTTTTTGGAGGCCTAGGGACGTACCCAATTCGCCCTATAGTGAGTCGTATTAC
GCGCGCTCACTGGCCGTCGTTTTACAACGTCGTGACTGGGAAAACCCTGGCGTTACCCAACTTAATCGCC
TTGCAGCACATCCCCCTTTCGCCAGCTGGCGTAATAGCGAAGAGGCCCGCACCGATCGCCCTTCCCAACA
GTTGCGCAGCCTGAATGGCGAATGGG
[124 nt withheld, positions 2337-2460]
C
[91 nt withheld, positions 2462-2552]
A
[49 nt withheld, positions 2554-2602]
CCTTTGACGTTGGAGTCCACGTTCTTT
[37 nt withheld, positions 2630-2666]
ACCCTATCTCGGTCTATTCTTTTGATTTATAAGGGATTTTGCCGATTTCGGCCTATTGGTTAAAAAATGA
GCTGATTTAACAAAAATTTAACGCGAATTTTAACAAAATATTAACGCTTACAATTTAGGTGGCACTTTTC
GGGGAAATGTGCGCGGAACCCCTATTTGTTTATTTTTCTAAATACATTCAAATATGTATCCGCTCATGAG
ACAATAACCCTGATAAATGCTTCAATAATATTGAAAAAGGAAGAGTATGAGTATTCAACATTTCCGTGTC
GCCCTTATTCCCTTTTTTGCGGCATTTTGCCTTCCTGTTTTTGCTCACCCAGAAACGCTGGTGAAAGTAA
AAGATGCTGAAGATCAGTTGGGTGCACGAGTGGGTTACATCGAACTGGATCTCAACAGCGGTAAGATCCT
TGAGAGTTTTCGCCCCGAAGAACGTTTTCCAATGATGAGCACTTTTAAAGTTCTGCTATGTGGCGCGGTA
TTATCCCGTATTGACGCCGGGCAAGAGCAACTCGGTCGCCGCATACACTATTCTCAGAATGACTTGGTTG
AGTACTCACCAGTCACAGAAAAGCATCTTACGGATGGCATGACAGTAAGAGAATTATGCAGTGCTGCCAT
AACCATGAGTGATAACACTGCGGCCAACTTACTTCTGACAACGATCGGAGGACCGAAGGAGCTAACCGCT
TTTTTGCACAACATGGGGGATCATGTAACTCGCCTTGATCGTTGGGAACCGGAGCTGAATGAAGCCATAC
CAAACGACGAGCGTGACACCACGATGCCTGTAGCAATGGCAACAACGTTGCGCAAACTATTAACTGGCGA
ACTACTTACTCTAGCTTCCCGGCAACAATTAATAGACTGGATGGAGGCGGATAAAGTTGCAGGACCACTT
CTGCGCTCGGCCCTTCCGGCTGGCTGGTTTATTGCTGATAAATCTGGAGCCGGTGAGCGTGGGTCTCGCG
GTATCATTGCAGCACTGGGGCCAGATGGTAAGCCCTCCCGTATCGTAGTTATCTACACGACGGGGAGTCA
GGCAACTATGGATGAACGAAATAGACAGATCGCTGAGATAGGTGCCTCACTGATTAAGCATTGGTAACTG
TCAGACCAAGTTTACTCATATATACTTTAGATTGATTTAAAACTTCATTTTTAATTTAAAAGGATCTAGG
TGAAGATCCTTTTTGATAATCTCATGACCAAAATCCCTTAACGTGAGTTTTCGTTCCACTGAGCGTCAGA
CCCCGTAGAAAAGATCAAAGGATCTTCTTGAGATCCTTTTTTTCTGCGCGTAATCTGCTGCTTGCAAACA
AAAAAACCACCGCTACCAGCGGTGGTTTGTTTGCCGGATCAAGAGCTACCAACTCTTTTTCCGAAGGTAA
CTGGCTTCAGCAGAGCGCAGATACCAAATACTGTTCTTCTAGTGTAGCCGTAGTTAGGCCACCACTTCAA
GAACTCTGTAGCACCGCCTACATACCTCGCTCTGCTAATCCTGTTACCAGTGGCTGCTGCCAGTGGCGAT
AAGTCGTGTCTTACCGGGTTGGACTCAAGACGATAGTTACCGGATAAGGCGCAGCGGTCGGGCTGAACGG
GGGGTTCGTGCACACAGCCCAGCTTGGAGCGAACGACCTACACCGAACTGAGATACCTACAGCGTGAGCT
ATGAGAAAGCGCCACGCTTCCCGAAGGGAGAAAGGCGGACAGGTATCCGGTAAGCGGCAGGGTCGGAACA
GGAGAGCGCACGAGGGAGCTTCCAGGGGGAAACGCCTGGTATCTTTATAGTCCTGTCGGGTTTCGCCACC
TCTGACTTGAGCGTCGATTTTTGTGATGCTCGTCAGGGGGGCGGAGCCTATGGAAAAACGCCAGCAACGC
GGCCTTTTTACGGTTCCTGGCCTTTTGCTGGCCTTTTGCTCACATGTTCTTTCCTGCGTTATCCCCTGAT
TCTGTGGATAACCGTATTACCGCCTTTGAGTGAGCTGATACCGCTCGCCGCAGCCGAACGACCGAGCGCA
GCGAGTCAGTGAGCGAGGAAGCGGAAGAGCGCCCTTTGAGTGAGCTGATACCGCTCGCCGCAGCCGAACG
ACCGAGCGCAGCGAGTCAGTGAGCGAGGAAGCGGAAGAGCGCCCAATACGCAAACCGCCTCTCCCCGCGC
GTTGGCCGATTCATTAATGCAGCTGGCACGACAGGTTTCCCGACTGGAAAGCGGGCAGTGAGCGCAACGC
AAAATGTGAGTTAGCTCACTCATTAGGCACCCCAGGCTTTACACTTTATGCTTCCGGCTCGTATGTTGTG
TGGAATTGTGAGCGGATAACAATTTCACACAGGAAACAGCTATGACCATGATTACGCCAAGCGCGCAATT
AACCCTCACTAAAGGGAACAAAAGCTGGAGCTGCAAGCTTAATGTAGTCTTATGCAATACTCTTGTAGTC
TTGCAACATGGTAACGATGAGTTAGCAACATGCCTTACAAGGAGAGAAAAAGCACCGTGCATGCCGATTG
GTGGAAGTAAGGTGGTACGATCGTGCCTTATTAGGAAGGCAACAGACGGGTCTGACATGGATTGGACGAA
CCACTGAATTGCCGCATTGCAGAGATATTGTATTTAAGTGCCTAGCTCGATACATAAACGGGTCTCTCTG
GTTAGACCAGATCTGAGCCTGGGAGCTCTCTGGCTAACTAGGGAACCCACTGCTTAAGCCTCAATAAAGC
TTGCCTTGAGTGCTTCAAGTAGTGTGTGCCCGTCTGTTGTGTGACTCTGGTAACTAGAGATCCCTCAGAC
CCTTTTAGTCAGTGTGGAAAATCTCTAGCAGTGGCGCCCGAACAGGGACTTGAAAGCGAAAGGGAAACCA
GAGGAGCTCTCTCGACGCAGGACTCGGCTTGCTGAAGCGCGCACGGCAAGAGGCGAGGGGCGGCGACTGG
TGAGTACGCCAAAAATTTTGACTAGCGGAGGCTAGAAGGAGAGAGATGGGTGCGAGAGCGTCAGTATTAA
GCGGGGGAGAATTAGATCGCGATGGGAAAAAATTCGGTTAAGGCCAGGGGGAAAGAAAAAATATAAATTA
AAACATATAGTATGGGCAAGCAGGGAGCTAGAACGATTCGCAGTTAATCCTGGCCTGTTAGAAACATCAG
AAGGCTGTAGACAAATACTGGGACAGCTACAACCATCCCTTCAGACAGGATCAGAAGAACTTAGATCATT
ATATAATACAGTAGCAACCCTCTATTGTGTGCATCAAAGGATAGAGATAAAAGACACCAAGGAAGCTTTA
GACAAGATAGAGGAAGAGCAAAACAAAAGTAAGACCACCGCACAGCAAGCGGCCGCTGATCTTCAGACCT
GGAGGAGGAGATATGAGGGACAATTGGAGAAGTGAATTATATAAATATAAAGTAGTAAAAATTGAACCAT
TAGGAGTAGCACCCACCAAGGCAAAGAGAAGAGTGGTGCAGAGAGAAAAAAGAGCAGTGGGAATAGGAGC
TTTGTTCCTTGGGTTCTTGGGAGCAGCAGGAAGCACTATGGGCGCAGCGTCAATGACGCTGACGGTACAG
GCCAGACAATTATTGTCTGGTATAGTGCAGCAGCAGAACAATTTGCTGAGGGCTATTGAGGCGCAACAGC
ATCTGTTGCAACTCACAGTCTGGGGCATCAAGCAGCTCCAGGCAAGAATCCTGGCTGTGGAAAGATACCT
AAAGGATCAACAGCTCCTGGGGATTTGGGGTTGCTCTGGAAAACTCATTTGCACCACTGCTGTGCCTTGG
AATGCTAGTTGGAGTAATAAATCTCTGGAACAGATTTGGAATCACACGACCTGGATGGAGTGGGACAGAG
AAATTAACAATTACACAAGCTTAATACACTCCTTAATTGAAGAATCGCAAAACCAGCAAGAAAAGAATGA
ACAAGAATTATTGGAATTAGATAAATGGGCAAGTTTGTGGAATTGGTTTAACATAACAAATTGGCTGTGG
TATATAAAATTATTCATAATGATAGTAGGAGGCTTGGTAGGTTTAAGAATAGTTTTTGCTGTACTTTCTA
TAGTGAATAGAGTTAGGCAGGGATATTCACCATTATCGTTTCAGACCCACCTCCCAACCCCGAGGGGACC
CGACAGGCCCGAAGGAATAGAAGAAGAAGGTGGAGAGAGAGACAGAGACAGATCCATTCGATTAGTGAAC
GGATCTCGACGGTATCGATCACGAGACTAGCCTCGAGCGGCCGCCCCCTTCACCGAGGGCCTATTTCCCA
TGATTCCTTCATATTTGCATATACGATACAAGGCTGTTAGAGAGATAATTGGAATTAATTTGACTGTAAA
CACAAAGATATTAGTACAAAATACGTGACGTAGAAAGTAATAATTTCTTGGGTAGTTTGCAGTTTTAAAA
TTATGTTTTAAAATGGACTATCATATGCTTACCGTAACTTGAAAGTATTTCGATTTCTTGGCTTTATATA
TCTTGTGGAAAGGACGAAACACCGGTGATCTATACATTGAATCAATATTGGCAATTAGCCATATTAGTCA
TTGGTTATATAGCATAAATCAATATTGGCTATTGGCCATTGCATACGTTGTATCTATATCATAATATGTA
CATTTATATTGGCTCATGTCCAATATGACCGCCATGTTGACATTGATTATTGACTAGTTATTAATAGTAA
TCAATTACGGGGTCATTAGTTCATAGCCCATATATGGAGTTCCGCGTTACATAACTTACGGTAAATGGCC
CGCCTGGCTGACCGCCCAACGACCCCCGCCCATTGACGTCAATAATGACGTATGTTCCCATAGTAACGCC
AATAGGGACTTTCCATTGACGTCAATGGGTGGAGTATTTACGGTAAACTGCCCACTTGGCAGTACATCAA
GTGTATCATATGCCAAGTCCGCCCCCTATTGACGTCAATGACGGTAAATGGCCCGCCTGGCATTATGCCC
AGTACATGACCTTACGGGACTTTCCTACTTGGCAGTACATCTACGTATTAGTCATCGCTATTACCATGGT
GATGCGGTTTTGGCAGTACATCAATGGGCGTGGATAGCGGTTTGACTCACGGGGATTTCCAAGTCTCCAC
CCCATTGACGTCAATGGGAGTTTGTTTTGGCACCAAAATCAACGGGACTTTCCAAAATGTCGTAACAACT
CCGCCCCATTGACGCAAATGGGCGGTAGGCGTGTACGGTGGGAGGTCTATATAAGCAGAGCTCGTTTAGT
GAACCGTCAGATCGCCTGGAGACGCCATCCACGCTGTTTTGACCTCCATAGAAGATTCTAGATTCGAAGA
ACAAGTTTGTACAAAAAAGCAGAAGGGCCGTCAAGGCCCACCATGGGGAGAAAAAAGATTCAGATTACGA
GGATTATGGATGAACGTAACAGACAGGTGACATTTACAAAGAGGAAATTTGGGTTGATGAAGAAGGCTTA
TGAGCTGAGCGTGCTGTGTGACTGTGAGATTGCGCTGATCATCTTCAACAGCACCAACAAGCTGTTCCAG
TATGCCAGCACCGACATGGACAAAGTGCTTCTCAAGTACACGGAGTACAACGAGCCGCATGAGAGCCGGA
CAAACTCAGACATCGTGGAGACGTTGAGAAAGAAGGGCCTTAATGGCTGTGACAGCCCAGACCCCGATGC
GGACGATTCCGTAGGTCACAGCCCTGAGTCTGAGGACAAGTACAGGAAAATTAACGAAGATATTGATCTA
ATGATCAGCAGGCAAAGATTGTGTGCTGTTCCACCTCCCAACTTCGAGATGCCAGTCTCCATCCCAGTGT
CCAGCCACAACAGTTTGGTGTACAGCAACCCTGTCAGCTCACTGGGAAACCCCAACCTATTGCCACTGGC
TCACCCTTCTCTGCAGAGGAATAGTATGTCTCCTGGTGTAACACATCGACCTCCAAGTGCAGGTAACACA
GGTGGTCTGATGGGTGGAGACCTCACGTCTGGTGCAGGCACCAGTGCAGGGAACGGGTATGGCAATCCCC
GAAACTCACCAGGTCTGCTGGTCTCACCTGGTAACTTGAACAAGAATATGCAAGCAAAATCTCCTCCCCC
AATGAATTTAGGAATGAATAACCGTAAACCAGATCTCCGAGTTCTTATTCCACCAGGCAGCAAGAATACG
ATGCCATCAGTGTCTGAGGATGTCGACCTGCTTTTGAATCAAAGGATAAATAACTCCCAGTCGGCTCAGT
CATTGGCTACCCCAGTGGTTTCCGTAGCAACTCCTACTTTACCAGGACAAGGAATGGGAGGATATCCATC
AGCCATTTCAACAACATATGGTACCGAGTACTCTCTGAGTAGTGCAGACCTGTCATCTCTGTCTGGGTTT
AACACCGCCAGCGCTCTTCACCTTGGTTCAGTAACTGGCTGGCAACAGCAACACCTACATAACATGCCAC
CATCTGCCCTCAGTCAGTTGGGAGCTTGCACTAGCACTCATTTATCTCAGAGTTCAAATCTCTCCCTGCC
TTCTACTCAAAGCCTCAACATCAAGTCAGAACCTGTTTCTCCTCCTAGAGACCGTACCACCACCCCTTCG
AGATACCCACAACACACGCGCCACGAGGCGGGGAGATCTCCTGTTGACAGCTTGAGCAGCTGTAGCAGTT
CGTACGACGGGAGCGACCGAGAGGATCACCGGAACGAATTCCACTCCCCCATTGGACTCACCAGACCTTC
GCCGGACGAAAGGGAAAGTCCCTCAGTCAAGCGCATGCGACTTTCTGAAGGATGGGCAACATAAGGCCTC
ATGGGCCCAGC
