Features (pLannotate 1.2.2; 30 found; start..end, strand, type, name):
     93..210     +  misc_feature   cPPT/CTS: central polypurine tract and central termination sequence of HIV-1
    259..769     +  promoter       hPGK promoter: human phosphoglycerate kinase 1 promoter
    791..1390    +  CDS            PuroR (fragment): puromycin N-acetyltransferase; pac from Streptomyces; confers resistance to puromycin
   1433..1516    +  CDS            nef (fragment): NEF_HV1Z2 - Experimental evidence at protein level: Swiss-Prot protein existence level 1. Extracellular Nef protein targets CD4(+) T-lymphocytes for apoptosis by interacting with CXCR4 surface receptors. From Human immunodeficiency virus type 1 group M subtype D (isolate Z2/CDC-Z34) (HIV-1).
   1518..1751    +  LTR            3' LTR (ΔU3): self-inactivating 3' long terminal repeat (LTR) from HIV-1
   1823..1944    +  polyA_signal   SV40 poly(A) signal: SV40 polyadenylation signal
   1984..2119    +  rep_origin     SV40 ori: SV40 origin of replication
   2140..2158    -  promoter       T7 promoter: promoter for bacteriophage T7 RNA polymerase
   2166..2321    +  CDS            lacZα (fragment): LacZα fragment of β-galactosidase; lacZ fragment
   2326..2754    +  rep_origin     f1 ori (sequence partly withheld): f1 bacteriophage origin of replication; arrow indicates direction of (+) strand synthesis
   2807..2911    +  promoter       AmpR promoter: bla
   2912..3772    +  CDS            AmpR: β-lactamase; bla; confers resistance to ampicillin, carbenicillin, and related antibiotics
   3943..4531    +  rep_origin     ori: high-copy-number ColE1/pMB1/pBR322/pUC origin of replication
   4714..4806    +  CDS            lacI (fragment): lac repressor; lacI; The lac repressor binds to the lac operator to inhibit transcription in E. coli. This inhibition can be relieved by adding lactose or isopropyl-β-D-thiogalactopyranoside (IPTG).
   4819..4840    +  protein_bind   CAP binding site: CAP binding activates transcription in the presence of cAMP. E. coli catabolite activator protein
   4855..4885    +  promoter       lac promoter: promoter for the E. coli lac operon
   4893..4909    +  protein_bind   lac operator: The lac repressor binds to the lac operator to inhibit transcription in E. coli. This inhibition can be relieved by adding lactose or isopropyl-β-D-thiogalactopyranoside (IPTG). lac repressor encoded by lacI
   4954..4972    +  promoter       T3 promoter: promoter for bacteriophage T3 RNA polymerase
   5000..5226    +  promoter       RSV promoter: Rous sarcoma virus enhancer/promoter
   5227..5407    +  LTR            5' LTR (truncated): truncated 5' long terminal repeat (LTR) from HIV-1
   5454..5579    +  misc_feature   HIV-1 Ψ: packaging signal of human immunodeficiency virus type 1
   5563..5926    +  CDS            HIV-1 gag (fragment): gag protein from human immunodeficiency virus 1; gag
   6072..6305    +  misc_feature   RRE: The Rev response element (RRE) of HIV-1 allows for Rev-dependent mRNA export from the nucleus to the cytoplasm.
   6682..6782    +  CDS            Rev (fragment): human immunodeficiency virus 1 (HIV-1) Rev protein; rev; enhances nuclear export of unspliced and incompletely spliced viral mRNAs
   6832..7072    +  promoter       U6 promoter: RNA polymerase III promoter for human U6 snRNA
   7235..7614    +  enhancer       CMV enhancer: human cytomegalovirus immediate early enhancer
   7615..7818    +  promoter       CMV promoter: human cytomegalovirus (CMV) immediate early promoter
   7898..7918    +  protein_bind   attB1: mutant version of attB; core recombination site for the Gateway® BP reaction BP Clonase™
   7939..9357    +  CDS            MEF2C: MEF2C_HUMAN - Experimental evidence at protein level: Swiss-Prot protein existence level 1. Transcription activator which binds specifically to the MEF2 element present in the regulatory regions of many muscle-specific genes. Controls cardiac morphogenesis and myogenesis, and is also involved in vascular development. Enhances transcriptional activation mediated by SOX18. Plays an essential role in hippocampal-dependent learning and memory by suppressing the number of excitatory synapses and thus regulating basal and evoked synaptic transmission. Crucial for normal neuronal development, distrib
   9374..17      -  protein_bind   attB2 (across the origin): mutant version of attB; core recombination site for the Gateway® BP reaction BP Clonase™
>Addgene plasmid #107240 | pRecLV105 MEF2C | addgene full sequence | sequence record 204622 | Addgene NGS Result
TTTCTTGTACAAAGTGGTTGATCGCGTGCATGCGACGTCATAGCTCTCTCCCAATTCTCGACCTCGAGAC
AAATGGCAGTATTCATCCACAATTTTAAAAGAAAAGGGGGGATTGGGGGGTACAGTGCAGGGGAAAGAAT
AGTAGACATAATAGCAACAGACATACAAACTAAAGAATTACAAAAACAAATTACAAAAATTCAAAATTTT
CGGGTTTATTACAGGGACAGCAGAGATCCACTTTGGCCGCGGCTCGAGGGGGTTGGGGTTGCGCCTTTTC
CAAGGCAGCCCTGGGTTTGCGCAGGGACGCGGCTGCTCTGGGCGTGGTTCCGGGAAACGCAGCGGCGCCG
ACCCTGGGTCTCGCACATTCTTCACGTCCGTTCGCAGCGTCACCCGGATCTTCGCCGCTACCCTTGTGGG
CCCCCCGGCGACGCTTCCTGCTCCGCCCCTAAGTCGGGAAGGTTCCTTGCGGTTCGCGGCGTGCCGGACG
TGACAAACGGAAGCCGCACGTCTCACTAGTACCCTCGCAGACGGACAGCGCCAGGGAGCAATGGCAGCGC
GCCGACCGCGATGGGCTGTGGCCAATAGCGGCTGCTCAGCAGGGCGCGCCGAGAGCAGCGGCCGGGAAGG
GGCGGTGCGGGAGGCGGGGTGTGGGGCGGTAGTGTGGGCCCTGTTCCTGCCCGCGCGGTGTTCCGCATTC
TGCAAGCCTCCGGAGCGCACGTCGGCAGTCGGCTCCCTCGTTGACCGAATCACCGACCTCTCTCCCCAGG
GGGATCCACCGGAGCTTACCATGACCGAGTACAAGCCCACGGTGCGCCTCGCCACCCGCGACGACGTCCC
CAGGGCGGTACGCACCCTCGCCGCCGCGTTCGCCGACTACCCCGCCACGCGCCACACCGTCGATCCGGAC
CGCCACATCGAGCGGGTCACCGAGCTGCAAGAACTCTTCCTCACGCGCGTCGGGCTCGACATCGGCAAGG
TGTGGGTCGCGGACGACGGCGCCGCGGTGGCGGTCTGGACCACGCCGGAGAGCGTCGAAGCGGGGGCGGT
GTTCGCCGAGATCGGCCCGCGCATGGCCGAGTTGAGCGGTTCCCGGCTGGCCGCGCAGCAACAGATGGAA
GGCCTCCTGGCGCCGCACCGGCCCAAGGAGCCCGCGTGGTTCCTGGCCACCGTCGGCGTCTCGCCCGACC
ACCAGGGCAAGGGTCTGGGCAGCGCCGTCGTGCTCCCCGGAGTGGAGGCGGCCGAGCGCGCCGGGGTGCC
CGCCTTCCTGGAGACCTCCGCGCCCCGCAACCTCCCCTTCTACGAGCGGCTCGGCTTCACCGTCACCGCC
GACGTCGAGGTGCCCGAAGGACCGCGCACCTGGTGCATGACCCGCAAGCCCGGTGCCTGACGCCCGCCCC
ACGACCCGCAGCGCCCGACCGAAAGGAGCGCACGACCCCATGCATCGGTACCTTTAAGACCAATGACTTA
CAAGGCAGCTGTAGATCTTAGCCACTTTTTAAAAGAAAAGGGGGGACTGGAAGGGCTAATTCACTCCCAA
CGAAGACAAGATCTGCTTTTTGCTTGTACTGGGTCTCTCTGGTTAGACCAGATCTGAGCCTGGGAGCTCT
CTGGCTAACTAGGGAACCCACTGCTTAAGCCTCAATAAAGCTTGCCTTGAGTGCTTCAAGTAGTGTGTGC
CCGTCTGTTGTGTGACTCTGGTAACTAGAGATCCCTCAGACCCTTTTAGTCAGTGTGGAAAATCTCTAGC
AGTAGTAGTTCATGTCATCTTATTATTCAGTATTTATAACTTGCAAAGAAATGAATATCAGAGAGTGAGA
GGAACTTGTTTATTGCAGCTTATAATGGTTACAAATAAAGCAATAGCATCACAAATTTCACAAATAAAGC
ATTTTTTTCACTGCATTCTAGTTGTGGTTTGTCCAAACTCATCAATGTATCTTATCATGTCTGGCTCTAG
CTATCCCGCCCCTAACTCCGCCCATCCCGCCCCTAACTCCGCCCAGTTCCGCCCATTCTCCGCCCCATGG
CTGACTAATTTTTTTTATTTATGCAGAGGCCGAGGCCGCCTCGGCCTCTGAGCTATTCCAGAAGTAGTGA
GGAGGCTTTTTTGGAGGCCTAGGGACGTACCCAATTCGCCCTATAGTGAGTCGTATTACGCGCGCTCACT
GGCCGTCGTTTTACAACGTCGTGACTGGGAAAACCCTGGCGTTACCCAACTTAATCGCCTTGCAGCACAT
CCCCCTTTCGCCAGCTGGCGTAATAGCGAAGAGGCCCGCACCGATCGCCCTTCCCAACAGTTGCGCAGCC
TGAATGGCGAATGGG
[124 nt withheld, positions 2326-2449]
C
[91 nt withheld, positions 2451-2541]
A
[49 nt withheld, positions 2543-2591]
CCTTTGACGTTGGAGTCCACGTTCTTT
[37 nt withheld, positions 2619-2655]
ACCCTATCTCGGTCTATTCTTTTGATTTATAAGGGATTTTGCCGATTTCGGCCTATTGGTTAAAAAATGA
GCTGATTTAACAAAAATTTAACGCGAATTTTAACAAAATATTAACGCTTACAATTTAGGTGGCACTTTTC
GGGGAAATGTGCGCGGAACCCCTATTTGTTTATTTTTCTAAATACATTCAAATATGTATCCGCTCATGAG
ACAATAACCCTGATAAATGCTTCAATAATATTGAAAAAGGAAGAGTATGAGTATTCAACATTTCCGTGTC
GCCCTTATTCCCTTTTTTGCGGCATTTTGCCTTCCTGTTTTTGCTCACCCAGAAACGCTGGTGAAAGTAA
AAGATGCTGAAGATCAGTTGGGTGCACGAGTGGGTTACATCGAACTGGATCTCAACAGCGGTAAGATCCT
TGAGAGTTTTCGCCCCGAAGAACGTTTTCCAATGATGAGCACTTTTAAAGTTCTGCTATGTGGCGCGGTA
TTATCCCGTATTGACGCCGGGCAAGAGCAACTCGGTCGCCGCATACACTATTCTCAGAATGACTTGGTTG
AGTACTCACCAGTCACAGAAAAGCATCTTACGGATGGCATGACAGTAAGAGAATTATGCAGTGCTGCCAT
AACCATGAGTGATAACACTGCGGCCAACTTACTTCTGACAACGATCGGAGGACCGAAGGAGCTAACCGCT
TTTTTGCACAACATGGGGGATCATGTAACTCGCCTTGATCGTTGGGAACCGGAGCTGAATGAAGCCATAC
CAAACGACGAGCGTGACACCACGATGCCTGTAGCAATGGCAACAACGTTGCGCAAACTATTAACTGGCGA
ACTACTTACTCTAGCTTCCCGGCAACAATTAATAGACTGGATGGAGGCGGATAAAGTTGCAGGACCACTT
CTGCGCTCGGCCCTTCCGGCTGGCTGGTTTATTGCTGATAAATCTGGAGCCGGTGAGCGTGGGTCTCGCG
GTATCATTGCAGCACTGGGGCCAGATGGTAAGCCCTCCCGTATCGTAGTTATCTACACGACGGGGAGTCA
GGCAACTATGGATGAACGAAATAGACAGATCGCTGAGATAGGTGCCTCACTGATTAAGCATTGGTAACTG
TCAGACCAAGTTTACTCATATATACTTTAGATTGATTTAAAACTTCATTTTTAATTTAAAAGGATCTAGG
TGAAGATCCTTTTTGATAATCTCATGACCAAAATCCCTTAACGTGAGTTTTCGTTCCACTGAGCGTCAGA
CCCCGTAGAAAAGATCAAAGGATCTTCTTGAGATCCTTTTTTTCTGCGCGTAATCTGCTGCTTGCAAACA
AAAAAACCACCGCTACCAGCGGTGGTTTGTTTGCCGGATCAAGAGCTACCAACTCTTTTTCCGAAGGTAA
CTGGCTTCAGCAGAGCGCAGATACCAAATACTGTTCTTCTAGTGTAGCCGTAGTTAGGCCACCACTTCAA
GAACTCTGTAGCACCGCCTACATACCTCGCTCTGCTAATCCTGTTACCAGTGGCTGCTGCCAGTGGCGAT
AAGTCGTGTCTTACCGGGTTGGACTCAAGACGATAGTTACCGGATAAGGCGCAGCGGTCGGGCTGAACGG
GGGGTTCGTGCACACAGCCCAGCTTGGAGCGAACGACCTACACCGAACTGAGATACCTACAGCGTGAGCT
ATGAGAAAGCGCCACGCTTCCCGAAGGGAGAAAGGCGGACAGGTATCCGGTAAGCGGCAGGGTCGGAACA
GGAGAGCGCACGAGGGAGCTTCCAGGGGGAAACGCCTGGTATCTTTATAGTCCTGTCGGGTTTCGCCACC
TCTGACTTGAGCGTCGATTTTTGTGATGCTCGTCAGGGGGGCGGAGCCTATGGAAAAACGCCAGCAACGC
GGCCTTTTTACGGTTCCTGGCCTTTTGCTGGCCTTTTGCTCACATGTTCTTTCCTGCGTTATCCCCTGAT
TCTGTGGATAACCGTATTACCGCCTTTGAGTGAGCTGATACCGCTCGCCGCAGCCGAACGACCGAGCGCA
GCGAGTCAGTGAGCGAGGAAGCGGAAGAGCGCCCAATACGCAAACCGCCTCTCCCCGCGCGTTGGCCGAT
TCATTAATGCAGCTGGCACGACAGGTTTCCCGACTGGAAAGCGGGCAGTGAGCGCAACGCAATTAATGTG
AGTTAGCTCACTCATTAGGCACCCCAGGCTTTACACTTTATGCTTCCGGCTCGTATGTTGTGTGGAATTG
TGAGCGGATAACAATTTCACACAGGAAACAGCTATGACCATGATTACGCCAAGCGCGCAATTAACCCTCA
CTAAAGGGAACAAAAGCTGGAGCTGCAAGCTTAATGTAGTCTTATGCAATACTCTTGTAGTCTTGCAACA
TGGTAACGATGAGTTAGCAACATGCCTTACAAGGAGAGAAAAAGCACCGTGCATGCCGATTGGTGGAAGT
AAGGTGGTACGATCGTGCCTTATTAGGAAGGCAACAGACGGGTCTGACATGGATTGGACGAACCACTGAA
TTGCCGCATTGCAGAGATATTGTATTTAAGTGCCTAGCTCGATACATAAACGGGTCTCTCTGGTTAGACC
AGATCTGAGCCTGGGAGCTCTCTGGCTAACTAGGGAACCCACTGCTTAAGCCTCAATAAAGCTTGCCTTG
AGTGCTTCAAGTAGTGTGTGCCCGTCTGTTGTGTGACTCTGGTAACTAGAGATCCCTCAGACCCTTTTAG
TCAGTGTGGAAAATCTCTAGCAGTGGCGCCCGAACAGGGACTTGAAAGCGAAAGGGAAACCAGAGGAGCT
CTCTCGACGCAGGACTCGGCTTGCTGAAGCGCGCACGGCAAGAGGCGAGGGGCGGCGACTGGTGAGTACG
CCAAAAATTTTGACTAGCGGAGGCTAGAAGGAGAGAGATGGGTGCGAGAGCGTCAGTATTAAGCGGGGGA
GAATTAGATCGCGATGGGAAAAAATTCGGTTAAGGCCAGGGGGAAAGAAAAAATATAAATTAAAACATAT
AGTATGGGCAAGCAGGGAGCTAGAACGATTCGCAGTTAATCCTGGCCTGTTAGAAACATCAGAAGGCTGT
AGACAAATACTGGGACAGCTACAACCATCCCTTCAGACAGGATCAGAAGAACTTAGATCATTATATAATA
CAGTAGCAACCCTCTATTGTGTGCATCAAAGGATAGAGATAAAAGACACCAAGGAAGCTTTAGACAAGAT
AGAGGAAGAGCAAAACAAAAGTAAGACCACCGCACAGCAAGCGGCCGCTGATCTTCAGACCTGGAGGAGG
AGATATGAGGGACAATTGGAGAAGTGAATTATATAAATATAAAGTAGTAAAAATTGAACCATTAGGAGTA
GCACCCACCAAGGCAAAGAGAAGAGTGGTGCAGAGAGAAAAAAGAGCAGTGGGAATAGGAGCTTTGTTCC
TTGGGTTCTTGGGAGCAGCAGGAAGCACTATGGGCGCAGCGTCAATGACGCTGACGGTACAGGCCAGACA
ATTATTGTCTGGTATAGTGCAGCAGCAGAACAATTTGCTGAGGGCTATTGAGGCGCAACAGCATCTGTTG
CAACTCACAGTCTGGGGCATCAAGCAGCTCCAGGCAAGAATCCTGGCTGTGGAAAGATACCTAAAGGATC
AACAGCTCCTGGGGATTTGGGGTTGCTCTGGAAAACTCATTTGCACCACTGCTGTGCCTTGGAATGCTAG
TTGGAGTAATAAATCTCTGGAACAGATTTGGAATCACACGACCTGGATGGAGTGGGACAGAGAAATTAAC
AATTACACAAGCTTAATACACTCCTTAATTGAAGAATCGCAAAACCAGCAAGAAAAGAATGAACAAGAAT
TATTGGAATTAGATAAATGGGCAAGTTTGTGGAATTGGTTTAACATAACAAATTGGCTGTGGTATATAAA
ATTATTCATAATGATAGTAGGAGGCTTGGTAGGTTTAAGAATAGTTTTTGCTGTACTTTCTATAGTGAAT
AGAGTTAGGCAGGGATATTCACCATTATCGTTTCAGACCCACCTCCCAACCCCGAGGGGACCCGACAGGC
CCGAAGGAATAGAAGAAGAAGGTGGAGAGAGAGACAGAGACAGATCCATTCGATTAGTGAACGGATCTCG
ACGGTATCGATCACGAGACTAGCCTCGAGCGGCCGCCCCCTTCACCGAGGGCCTATTTCCCATGATTCCT
TCATATTTGCATATACGATACAAGGCTGTTAGAGAGATAATTGGAATTAATTTGACTGTAAACACAAAGA
TATTAGTACAAAATACGTGACGTAGAAAGTAATAATTTCTTGGGTAGTTTGCAGTTTTAAAATTATGTTT
TAAAATGGACTATCATATGCTTACCGTAACTTGAAAGTATTTCGATTTCTTGGCTTTATATATCTTGTGG
AAAGGACGAAACACCGGTATCTATACATTGAATCAATATTGGCAATTAGCCATATTAGTCATTGGTTATA
TAGCATAAATCAATATTGGCTATTGGCCATTGCATACGTTGTATCTATATCATAATATGTACATTTATAT
TGGCTCATGTCCAATATGACCGCCATGTTGACATTGATTATTGACTAGTTATTAATAGTAATCAATTACG
GGGTCATTAGTTCATAGCCCATATATGGAGTTCCGCGTTACATAACTTACGGTAAATGGCCCGCCTGGCT
GACCGCCCAACGACCCCCGCCCATTGACGTCAATAATGACGTATGTTCCCATAGTAACGCCAATAGGGAC
TTTCCATTGACGTCAATGGGTGGAGTATTTACGGTAAACTGCCCACTTGGCAGTACATCAAGTGTATCAT
ATGCCAAGTCCGCCCCCTATTGACGTCAATGACGGTAAATGGCCCGCCTGGCATTATGCCCAGTACATGA
CCTTACGGGACTTTCCTACTTGGCAGTACATCTACGTATTAGTCATCGCTATTACCATGGTGATGCGGTT
TTGGCAGTACATCAATGGGCGTGGATAGCGGTTTGACTCACGGGGATTTCCAAGTCTCCACCCCATTGAC
GTCAATGGGAGTTTGTTTTGGCACCAAAATCAACGGGACTTTCCAAAATGTCGTAACAACTCCGCCCCAT
TGACGCAAATGGGCGGTAGGCGTGTACGGTGGGAGGTCTATATAAGCAGAGCTCGTTTAGTGAACCGTCA
GATCGCCTGGAGACGCCATCCACGCTGTTTTGACCTCCATAGAAGATTCTAGATTCGAAGAACAAGTTTG
TACAAAAAAGCAGAAGGGCCGTCAAGGCCCACCATGGGGAGAAAAAAGATTCAGATTACGAGGATTATGG
ATGAACGTAACAGACAGGTGACATTTACAAAGAGGAAATTTGGGTTGATGAAGAAGGCTTATGAGCTGAG
CGTGCTGTGTGACTGTGAGATTGCGCTGATCATCTTCAACAGCACCAACAAGCTGTTCCAGTATGCCAGC
ACCGACATGGACAAAGTGCTTCTCAAGTACACGGAGTACAACGAGCCGCATGAGAGCCGGACAAACTCAG
ACATCGTGGAGACGTTGAGAAAGAAGGGCCTTAATGGCTGTGACAGCCCAGACCCCGATGCGGACGATTC
CGTAGGTCACAGCCCTGAGTCTGAGGACAAGTACAGGAAAATTAACGAAGATATTGATCTAATGATCAGC
AGGCAAAGATTGTGTGCTGTTCCACCTCCCAACTTCGAGATGCCAGTCTCCATCCCAGTGTCCAGCCACA
ACAGTTTGGTGTACAGCAACCCTGTCAGCTCACTGGGAAACCCCAACCTATTGCCACTGGCTCACCCTTC
TCTGCAGAGGAATAGTATGTCTCCTGGTGTAACACATCGACCTCCAAGTGCAGGTAACACAGGTGGTCTG
ATGGGTGGAGACCTCACGTCTGGTGCAGGCACCAGTGCAGGGAACGGGTATGGCAATCCCCGAAACTCAC
CAGGTCTGCTGGTCTCACCTGGTAACTTGAACAAGAATATGCAAGCAAAATCTCCTCCCCCAATGAATTT
AGGAATGAATAACCGTAAACCAGATCTCCGAGTTCTTATTCCACCAGGCAGCAAGAATACGATGCCATCA
GTGTCTGAGGATGTCGACCTGCTTTTGAATCAAAGGATAAATAACTCCCAGTCGGCTCAGTCATTGGCTA
CCCCAGTGGTTTCCGTAGCAACTCCTACTTTACCAGGACAAGGAATGGGAGGATATCCATCAGCCATTTC
AACAACATATGGTACCGAGTACTCTCTGAGTAGTGCAGACCTGTCATCTCTGTCTGGGTTTAACACCGCC
AGCGCTCTTCACCTTGGTTCAGTAACTGGCTGGCAACAGCAACACCTACATAACATGCCACCATCTGCCC
TCAGTCAGTTGGGAGCTTGCACTAGCACTCATTTATCTCAGAGTTCAAATCTCTCCCTGCCTTCTACTCA
AAGCCTCAACATCAAGTCAGAACCTGTTTCTCCTCCTAGAGACCGTACCACCACCCCTTCGAGATACCCA
CAACACACGCGCCACGAGGCGGGGAGATCTCCTGTTGACAGCTTGAGCAGCTGTAGCAGTTCGTACGACG
GGAGCGACCGAGAGGATCACCGGAACGAATTCCACTCCCCCATTGGACTCACCAGACCTTCGCCGGACGA
AAGGGAAAGTCCCTCAGTCAAGCGCATGCGACTTTCTGAAGGATGGGCAACATAAGGCCTCATGGGCCCA
GC
